Addgene plasmid #44559: pHEX2
Purpose: (Empty Backbone)
Depositing lab: Andrew Gleave & Roger Hellens. Publication: Transient expression vectors for functional genomics, quantification of promoter activity and RNA silencing in plants. Hellens RP, Allan AC, Friel EN, Bolitho K, Grafton K, Templeton MD, Karunairetnam S, Gleave AP, Laing WA. Plant Methods. 2005 Dec 18;1:13. 10.1186/1746-4811-1-13 PubMed 16359558.
Backbone
  Vector backbone: pART27
  Backbone manufacturer: Gleave AP (1992) Plant Mol Biol 20:1203-1207
  Backbone size (bp): 11608
  Modifications to backbone: Gateway conversion of pART27
  Vector type: Plant Transformation Vector
  Promoter: CaMV35S
  Selectable markers: Kanamycin
Growth in bacteria
  Bacterial resistance: Chloramphenicol and Spectinomycin, 25 & 50 μg/mL
  Growth temperature: 37°C
  Growth strain: ccdB Survival
  Copy number: High Copy
Gene/Insert
  Cloning method: Restriction Enzyme
Terms and licenses: Academic/Nonprofit Terms; Industry Terms: Not Available to Industry
Depositor comments: pHEX2 reference: Hellens R, Allan A, Friel E, Bolitho K, Grafton K, Templeton M, Karunairetnam S, Gleave A, Laing W (2005) Transient expression vectors for functional genomics, quantification of promoter activity and RNA silencing in plants. Plant Methods 1 (1):13. doi:10.1186/1746-4811-1-13 pART27 (used to derive pHEX2) reference: Gleave AP (1992) A versatile binary vector system with a T-DNA organisational structure conducive to efficient integration of cloned DNA into the plant genome. Plant Mol Biol 20:1203-1207
How to cite: pHEX2 was a gift from Andrew Gleave & Roger Hellens (Addgene plasmid # 44559)
