[The description below was written by a language model from this plasmid's Addgene catalogue record and pLannotate feature annotations shown in this document.]
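Description:
pHEX2 is an empty Gateway destination version of the Agrobacterium binary vector pART27, made for expressing genes of interest in plants. The annotated sequence is about 15.5 kb, larger than the 11.6 kb listed for the pART27 backbone, consistent with the added expression and Gateway cassettes. The backbone carries the broad-host-range IncP replication system (oriV with its activator trfA) for maintenance in Agrobacterium, a high-copy ColE1-type origin for E. coli, and an IncP oriT with traJ sequences (interrupted by an annotated IS1 element) for conjugal mobilisation. Bacterial selection relies on aadA (spectinomycin/streptomycin resistance), with an adjacent sat-1 streptothricin acetyltransferase gene also annotated.

Between the right and left nopaline-type T-DNA border repeats lie two units. The first is the expression cassette: a CaMV 35S promoter (preceded by flanking CaMV sequence that the annotation tool scores as a viral ORF fragment) reads into an attR1–attR2 Gateway cassette followed by the octopine synthase terminator. The Gateway cassette contains a chloramphenicol resistance gene and the ccdB toxin, so the empty vector must be propagated in a ccdB-tolerant strain under chloramphenicol and spectinomycin. An LR recombination with an entry clone replaces this cassette with the gene of interest, and ccdB counter-selects against unrecombined plasmid. The second unit, nearest the left border, is a NOS promoter–nptII–NOS terminator marker that gives kanamycin resistance to transformed plant cells. Residual lacZα, lac promoter, SP6 and T7 elements are remnants of the pART27 cloning region.

The associated publication describes vectors for transient expression in plants for functional genomics, and pHEX2 serves as the constitutive 35S-driven overexpression vehicle for Agrobacterium-mediated delivery. The plant kanamycin marker should also allow selection of stable transformants.
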