Features (pLannotate 1.2.2; 41 found; start..end, strand, type, name):
      4..128     +  protein_bind   attR1: mutant version of attR; recombination site for the Gateway® LR reaction LR Clonase™
    153..183     +  promoter       lac UV5 promoter: E. coli lac promoter with an "up" mutation
    208..236     +  promoter       cat promoter (fragment): promoter of the E. coli cat gene encoding chloramphenicol acetyltransferase
    237..896     +  CDS            CmR: chloramphenicol acetyltransferase; cat; confers resistance to chloramphenicol
   1075..1233    +  CDS            ccdA (fragment): CCDA_ECO57 - Also known as H, letA. Experimental evidence at protein level: Swiss-Prot protein existence level 1. Antitoxin component of a type II toxin-antitoxin (TA) system which inhibits the post-segregational killing (PSK) of plasmid-free cells, also referred to as a plasmid addiction system. Binds to and blocks the activity of CcdB; will also remove bound CcdB protein from the CcdB-GyrA complex by forming a CcdA-CcdB complex, a process termed rejuvenation. Functions as a transcriptional corepressor for the ccdAB operon, repression also requires CcdB (By similarity). From Escherichia coli
   1238..1540    +  CDS            ccdB: CCDB_ECOLI - Also known as G, letB, letD. Experimental evidence at protein level: Swiss-Prot protein existence level 1. Toxic component of a type II toxin-antitoxin (TA) system, functioning in plasmid maintainence. Responsible for the post- segregational killing (PSK) of plasmid-free cells, also referred to as a plasmid addiction system. Half-life of over 2 hours. Cell killing by CcdB is accompanied by filamentation, defects in chromosome and plasmid segregation, defects in cell division, formation of anucleate cells, decreased DNA synthesis and plasmid loss. Interferes with the activity of DN
   1584..1708    -  protein_bind   attR2: mutant version of attR; recombination site for the Gateway® LR reaction LR Clonase™
   1748..2454    +  terminator     OCS terminator: octopine synthase terminator
   2455..2474    +  misc_feature   MCS (fragment): pUC18/19 multiple cloning site
   2495..2513    -  promoter       SP6 promoter: promoter for bacteriophage SP6 RNA polymerase
   2582..2600    -  promoter       T7 promoter: promoter for bacteriophage T7 RNA polymerase
   2603..2760    +  CDS            lacZα (fragment): LacZα fragment of β-galactosidase; lacZ fragment
   2781..2964    +  promoter       NOS promoter: nopaline synthase promoter NOS promoter
   2965..3786    +  CDS            KanR: fusion between an N-terminal peptide of nopaline synthase and Tn5 aminoglycoside phosphotransferase; nos-nptII; confers resistance to kanamycin
   3807..3965    +  CDS            ble (fragment): BLE_KLEPN - Experimental evidence at protein level: Swiss-Prot protein existence level 1. Binding protein with a strong affinity to the bleomycin family of antibiotics. Binds to CL990; an antimitotic-antibiotic compound. From Klebsiella pneumoniae.
   3962..4387    +  CDS            nos (fragment): DHNO_AGRT7 - Protein inferred from homology: Swiss-Prot protein existence level 3. From Agrobacterium tumefaciens (strain T37).
   4411..4663    +  terminator     NOS terminator: nopaline synthase terminator and poly(A) signal
   4726..4750    -  misc_feature   LB T-DNA repeat: left border repeat from nopaline C58 T-DNA
   5304..5413    +  oriT           oriT: incP origin of transfer
   5446..5472    +  CDS            traJ (fragment): oriT-recognizing protein; traJ
   5473..6240    +  mobile_element IS1: prokaryotic transposable element IS1
   6240..6593    +  CDS            traJ: oriT-recognizing protein; traJ
   6631..6735    +  CDS            traI (fragment): TRAI6_ECOLX - Experimental evidence at protein level: Swiss-Prot protein existence level 1. The initiation process of transfer DNA synthesis requires the interaction of at least three plasmid-specific components (TraH, I, and J) at the transfer origin resulting in the assembly of a specialised nucleoprotein complex - the relaxosome. Site- and strand-specific cleavage at the transfer origin is dependent on TraI and TraJ. From Escherichia coli.
   6865..8013    +  CDS            trfA: trans-acting replication protein that binds to and activates oriV
   8033..8152    +  CDS            tetR (fragment): TETR1_ECOLX - Experimental evidence at protein level: Swiss-Prot protein existence level 1. TetR is the repressor of the tetracycline resistance element; its N-terminal region forms a helix-turn-helix structure and binds DNA. Binding of tetracycline to TetR reduces the repressor affinity for the tetracycline resistance gene (tetA) promoter operator sites. From Escherichia coli.
   9134..9187    +  misc_feature   bom (fragment): basis of mobility region from pBR322
   9373..9961    -  rep_origin     ori: high-copy-number ColE1/pMB1/pBR322/pUC origin of replication
  10133..10380   -  CDS            bla(M) (fragment): β-lactamase lacking the signal sequence; bla(M); allows cytosolic expression of β-lactamase
  10476..10997   +  CDS            sat-1: STA_ECOLX - Protein inferred from homology: Swiss-Prot protein existence level 3. Involved in resistance to streptothricin, a broad-spectrum antibiotic produced by streptomycetes (PubMed:1850404). Detoxifies streptothricin via acetylation of the beta amino group of the first beta-lysyl moiety of streptothricin (By similarity). From Escherichia coli.
  11058..11843   +  CDS            aadA: S3AD_SHIFL - Experimental evidence at protein level: Swiss-Prot protein existence level 1. Mediates bacterial resistance to the antibiotics streptomycin and spectinomycin. From Shigella flexneri.
  12451..13162   -  rep_origin     oriV: incP origin of replication
  13166..13495   +  CDS            ocd (fragment): OCD_AGRFC - Experimental evidence at protein level: Swiss-Prot protein existence level 1. Catalyzes the conversion of L-ornithine into L-proline with release of ammonia. Is involved in the utilization of nopaline, a catabolic pathway that proceeds through L-arginine and L-ornithine to L-proline. Nopaline is a predominant opine in plant cells transformed with Ti plasmid pTiC58. From Agrobacterium fabrum (strain C58 / ATCC 33970) (Agrobacterium tumefaciens (strain C58)).
  13640..13664   -  misc_feature   RB T-DNA repeat: right border repeat from nopaline C58 T-DNA
  13788..13818   +  promoter       NOS promoter (fragment): nopaline synthase promoter
  13818..13907   +  CDS            lacI (fragment): lac repressor; lacI; The lac repressor binds to the lac operator to inhibit transcription in E. coli. This inhibition can be relieved by adding lactose or isopropyl-β-D-thiogalactopyranoside (IPTG).
  13920..13941   +  protein_bind   CAP binding site: CAP binding activates transcription in the presence of cAMP. E. coli catabolite activator protein
  13956..13986   +  promoter       lac promoter: promoter for the E. coli lac operon
  13990..14012   +  protein_bind   lac operator (fragment): The lac repressor binds to the lac operator to inhibit transcription in E. coli. This inhibition can be relieved by adding lactose or isopropyl-β-D-thiogalactopyranoside (IPTG). lac repressor encoded by lacI
  14052..14070   +  promoter       SP6 promoter: promoter for bacteriophage SP6 RNA polymerase
  14128..14946   +  CDS            IBMP_CAMVB (fragment): Experimental evidence at protein level: Swiss-Prot protein existence level 1. Enhances the ribosomal termination-reinitiation event leading to the translation of major open reading frames on the polycistronic viral RNAs. From Cauliflower mosaic virus (strain Bari 1) (CaMV).
  15130..15475   +  promoter       CaMV 35S promoter: strong constitutive promoter from cauliflower mosaic virus
>Addgene plasmid #44559 | pHEX2 | depositor full sequence | sequence record 60919 | pHEX2 sequence 15497 bps
ATCACAAGTTTGTACAAAAAAGCTGAACGAGAAACGTAAAATGATATAAATATCAATATATTAAATTAGA
TTTTGCATAAAAAACAGACTACATAATACTGTAAAACACAACATATCCAGTCACTATGGCGGCCGCATTA
GGCACCCCAGGCTTTACACTTTATGCTTCCGGCTCGTATAATGTGTGGATTTTGAGTTAGGATCCGGCGA
GATTTTCAGGAGCTAAGGAAGCTAAAATGGAGAAAAAAATCACTGGATATACCACCGTTGATATATCCCA
ATGGCATCGTAAAGAACATTTTGAGGCATTTCAGTCAGTTGCTCAATGTACCTATAACCAGACCGTTCAG
CTGGATATTACGGCCTTTTTAAAGACCGTAAAGAAAAATAAGCACAAGTTTTATCCGGCCTTTATTCACA
TTCTTGCCCGCCTGATGAATGCTCATCCGGAATTCCGTATGGCAATGAAAGACGGTGAGCTGGTGATATG
GGATAGTGTTCACCCTTGTTACACCGTTTTCCATGAGCAAACTGAAACGTTTTCATCGCTCTGGAGTGAA
TACCACGACGATTTCCGGCAGTTTCTACACATATATTCGCAAGATGTGGCGTGTTACGGTGAAAACCTGG
CCTATTTCCCTAAAGGGTTTATTGAGAATATGTTTTTCGTCTCAGCCAATCCCTGGGTGAGTTTCACCAG
TTTTGATTTAAACGTGGCCAATATGGACAACTTCTTCGCCCCCGTTTTCACCATGGGCAAATATTATACG
CAAGGCGACAAGGTGCTGATGCCGCTGGCGATTCAGGTTCATCATGCCGTCTGTGATGGCTTCCATGTCG
GCAGAATGCTTAATGAATTACAACAGTACTGCGATGAGTGGCAGGGCGGGGCGTAAACGCGTGGATCCGG
CTTACTAAAAGCCAGATAACAGTATGCGTATTTGCGCGCTGATTTTTGCGGTATAAGAATATATACTGAT
ATGTATACCCGAAGTATGTCAAAAAGAGGTGTGCTATGAAGCAGCGTATTACAGTGACAGTTGACAGCGA
CAGCTATCAGTTGCTCAAGGCATATATGATGTCAATATCTCCGGTCTGGTAAGCACAACCATGCAGAATG
AAGCCCGTCGTCTGCGTGCCGAACGCTGGAAAGCGGAAAATCAGGAAGGGATGGCTGAGGTCGCCCGGTT
TATTGAAATGAACGGCTCTTTTGCTGACGAGAACAGGGACTGGTGAAATGCAGTTTAAGGTTTACACCTA
TAAAAGAGAGAGCCGTTATCGTCTGTTTGTGGATGTACAGAGTGATATTATTGACACGCCCGGGCGACGG
ATGGTGATCCCCCTGGCCAGTGCACGTCTGCTGTCAGATAAAGTCTCCCGTGAACTTTACCCGGTGGTGC
ATATCGGGGATGAAAGCTGGCGCATGATGACCACCGATATGGCCAGTGTGCCGGTCTCCGTTATCGGGGA
AGAAGTGGCTGATCTCAGCCACCGCGAAAATGACATCAAAAACGCCATTAACCTGATGTTCTGGGGAATA
TAAATGTCAGGCTCCCTTATACACAGCCAGTCTGCAGGTCGACCATAGTGACTGGATATGTTGTGTTTTA
CAGTATTATGTAGTCTGTTTTTTATGCAAAATCTAATTTAATATATTGATATTTATATCATTTTACGTTT
CTCGTTCAGCTTTCTTGTACAAAGTGGTGATGGGTTCGAAATCGATAAGCTTGGATCCTCTAGAGTCCTG
CTTTAATGAGATATGCGAGACGCCTATGATCGCATGATATTTGCTTTCAATTCTGTTGTGCACGTTGTAA
AAAACCTGAGCATGTGTAGCTCAGATCCTTACCGCCGGTTTCGGTTCATTCTAATGAATATATCACCCGT
TACTATCGTATTTTTATGAATAATATTCTCCGTTCAATTTACTGATTGTACCCTACTACTTATATGTACA
ATATTAAAATGAAAACAATATATTGTGCTGAATAGGTTTATAGCGACATCTATGATAGAGCGCCACAATA
ACAAACAATTGCGTTTTATTATTACAAATCCAATTTTAAAAAAAGCGGCAGAACCGGTCAAACCTAAAAG
ACTGATTACATAAATCTTATTCAAATTTCAAAAGGCCCCAGGGGCTAGTATCTACGACACACCGAGCGGC
GAACTAATAACGTTCACTGAAGGGAACTCCGGTTCCCCGCCGGCGCGCATGGGTGAGATTCCTTGAAGTT
GAGTATTGGCCGTCCGCTCTACCGAAAGTTACGGGCACCATTCAACCCGGTCCAGCACGGCGGCCGGGTA
ACCGACTTGCTGCCCCGAGAATTATGCAGCATTTTTTTGGTGTATGTGGGCCCCAAATGAAGTGCAGGTC
AAACCTTGACAGTGACGACAAATCGTTGGGCGGGTCCAGGGCGAATTTTGCGACAACATGTCGAGGCTCA
GCAGGACCTGCAGGCATGCAAGCTAGCTTACTAGTGATGCATATTCTATAGTGTCACCTAAATCTGCGGC
CGCACTAGTGATATCCCGCGGCCATGGCGGCCGGGAGCATGCGACGTCGGGCCCAATTCGCCCTATAGTG
AGTCGTATTACAATTCACTGGCCGTCGTTTTACAACGTCGTGACTGGGAAAACCCTGGCGTTACCCAACT
TAATCGCCTTGCAGCACATCCCCCTTTCGCCAGCTGGCGTAATAGCGAAGAGGCCCGCACCGATCGCCCT
TCCCAACAGTTGCGCAGCCTGAATGGCGAATGGAAATTGTAAACGTTAATGGGTTTCTGGAGTTTAATGA
GCTAAGCACATACGTCAGAAACCATTATTGCGCGTTCAAAAGTCGCCTAAGGTCACTATCAGCTAGCAAA
TATTTCTTGTCAAAAATGCTCCACTGACGTTCCATAAATTCCCCTCGGTATCCAATTAGAGTCTCATATT
CACTCTCAATCCAAATAATCTGCAATGGCAATTACCTTATCCGCAACTTCTTTACCTATTTCCGCCCGGA
TCCGGGCAGGTTCTCCGGCCGCTTGGGTGGAGAGGCTATTCGGCTATGACTGGGCACAACAGACAATCGG
CTGCTCTGATGCCGCCGTGTTCCGGCTGTCAGCGCAGGGGCGCCCGGTTCTTTTTGTCAAGACCGACCTG
TCCGGTGCCCTGAATGAACTGCAGGACGAGGCAGCGCGGCTATCGTGGCTGGCCACGACGGGCGTTCCTT
GCGCAGCTGTGCTCGACGTTGTCACTGAAGCGGGAAGGGACTGGCTGCTATTGGGCGAAGTGCCGGGGCA
GGATCTCCTGTCATCTCACCTTGCTCCTGCCGAGAAAGTATCCATCATGGCTGATGCAATGCGGCGGCTG
CATACGCTTGATCCGGCTACCTGCCCATTCGACCACCAAGCGAAACATCGCATCGAGCGAGCACGTACTC
GGATGGAAGCCGGTCTTGTCGATCAGGATGATCTGGACGAAGAGCATCAGGGGCTCGCGCCAGCCGAACT
GTTCGCCAGGCTCAAGGCGCGCATGCCCGACGGCGAGGATCTCGTCGTGACCCATGGCGATGCCTGCTTG
CCGAATATCATGGTGGAAAATGGCCGCTTTTCTGGATTCATCGACTGTGGCCGGCTGGGTGTGGCGGACC
GCTATCAGGACATAGCGTTGGCTACCCGTGATATTGCTGAAGAGCTTGGCGGCGAATGGGCTGACCGCTT
CCTCGTGCTTTACGGTATCGCCGCTCCCGATTCGCAGCGCATCGCCTTCTATCGCCTTCTTGACGAGTTC
TTCTGAGCGGGACTCTGGGGTTCGAAATGACCGACCAAGCGACGCCCAACCTGCCATCACGAGATTTCGA
TTCCACCGCCGCCTTCTATGAAAGGTTGGGCTTCGGAATCGTTTTCCGGGACGCCGGCTGGATGATCCTC
CAGCGCGGGGATCTCATGCTGGAGTTCTTCGCCCACCCCGATCCAACACTTACGTTTGCAACGTCCAAGA
GCAAATAGACCACGAACGCCGGAAGGTTGCCGCAGCGTGTGGATTGCGTCTCAATTCTCTCTTGCAGGAA
TGCAATGATGAATATGATACTGACTATGAAACTTTGAGGGAATACTGCCTAGCACCGTCACCTCATAACG
TGCATCATGCATGCCCTGACAACATGGAACATCGCTATTTTTCTGAAGAATTATGCTCGTTGGAGGATGT
CGCGGCAATTGCAGCTATTGCCAACATCGAACTACCCCTCACGCATGCATTCATCAATATTATTCATGCG
GGGAAAGGCAAGATTAATCCAACTGGCAAATCATCCAGCGTGATTGGTAACTTCAGTTCCAGCGACTTGA
TTCGTTTTGGTGCTACCCACGTTTTCAATAAGGACGAGATGGTGGAGTAAAGAAGGAGTGCGTCGAAGCA
GATCGTTCAAACATTTGGCAATAAAGTTTCTTAAGATTGAATCCTGTTGCCGGTCTTGCGATGATTATCA
TATAATTTCTGTTGAATTACGTTAAGCATGTAATAATTAACATGTAATGCATGACGTTATTTATGAGATG
GGTTTTTATGATTAGAGTCCCGCAATTATACATTTAATACGCGATAGAAAACAAAATATAGCGCGCAAAC
TAGGATAAATTATCGCGCGCGGTGTCATCTATGTTACTAGATCGAATTAATTCAGTACATTAAAAACGTC
CGCAATGTGTTATTAAGTTGTCTAAGCGTCAATTTGTTTACACCACAATATATCCTGCCACCAGCCAGCC
AACAGCTCCCCGACCGGCAGCTCGGCACAAAATCACCACTCGATACAGGCAGCCCATCAGTCCGGGACGG
CGTCAGCGGGAGAGCCGTTGTAAGGCGGCAGACTTTGCTCATGTTACCGATGCTATTCGGAAGAACGGCA
ACTAAGCTGCCGGGTTTGAAACACGGATGATCTCGCGGAGGGTAGCATGTTGATTGTAACGATGACAGAG
CGTTGCTGCCTGTGATCAAATATCATCTCCCTCGCAGAGATCCGAATTATCAGCCTTCTTATTCATTTCT
CGCTTAACCGTGACAGGCTGTCGATCTTGAGAACTATGCCGACATAATAGGAAATCGCTGGATAAAGCCG
CTGAGGAAGCTGAGTGGCGCTATTTCTTTAGAAGTGAACGTTGACGATGTCGACGGATCTTTTCCGCTGC
ATAACCCTGCTTCGGGGTCATTATAGCGATTTTTTCGGTATATCCATCCTTTTTCGCACGATATACAGGA
TTTTGCCAAAGGGTTCGTGTAGACTTTCCTTGGTGTATCCAACGGCGTCAGCCGGGCAGGATAGGTGAAG
TAGGCCCACCCGCGAGCGGGTGTTCCTTCTTCACTGTCCCTTATTCGCACCTGGCGGTGCTCAACGGGAA
TCCTGCTCTGCGAGGCTGGCCGGCTACCGCCGGCGTAACAGATGAGGGCAAGCGGATGGCTGATGAAACC
AAGCCAACCAGGGGTGATGCTGCCAACTTACTGATTTAGTGTATGATGGTGTTTTTGAGGTGCTCCAGTG
GCTTCTGTTTCTATCAGCTGTCCCTCCTGTTCAGCTACTGACGGGGTGGTGCGTAACGGCAAAAGCACCG
CCGGACATCAGCGCTATCTCTGCTCTCACTGCCGTAAAACATGGCAACTGCAGTTCACTTACACCGCTTC
TCAACCCGGTACGCACCAGAAAATCATTGATATGGCCATGAATGGCGTTGGATGCCGGGCAACAGCCCGC
ATTATGGGCGTTGGCCTCAACACGATTTTACGTCACTTAAAAAACTCAGGCCGCAGTCGGTAACCTCGCG
CATACAGCCGGGCAGTGACGTCATCGTCTGCGCGGAAATGGACGAACAGTGGGGCTATGTCGGGGCTAAA
TCGCGCCAGCGCTGGCTGTTTTACGCGTATGACAGTCTCCGGAAGACGGTTGTTGCGCACGTATTCGGTG
AACGCACTATGGCGACGCTGGGGCGTCTTATGAGCCTGCTGTCACCCTTTGACGTGGTGATATGGATGAC
GGATGGCTGGCCGCTGTATGAATCCCGCCTGAAGGGAAAGCTGCACGTAATCAGCAAGCGATATACGCAG
CGAATTGAGCGGCATAACCTGAATCTGAGGCAGCACCTGGCACGGCTGGGACGGAAGTCGCTGTCGTTCT
CAAAATCGGTGGAGCTGCATGACAAAGTCATCGGGCATTATCTGAACATAAAACACTATCAATAAGTTGG
AGTCATTACCCAACCAGGAAGGGCAGCCCACCTATCAAGGTGTACTGCCTTCCAGACGAACGAAGAGCGA
TTGAGGAAAAGGCGGCGGCGGCCGGCATGAGCCTGTCGGCCTACCTGCTGGCCGTCGGCCAGGGCTACAA
AATCACGGGCGTCGTGGACTATGAGCACGTCCGCGAGCTGGCCCGCATCAATGGCGACCTGGGCCGCCTG
GGCGGCCTGCTGAAACTCTGGCTCACCGACGACCCGCGCACGGCGCGGTTCGGTGATGCCACGATCCTCG
CCCTGCTGGCGAAGATCGAAGAGAAGCAGGACGAGCTTGGCAAGGTCATGATGGGCGTGGTCCGCCCGAG
GGCAGAGCCATGACTTTTTTAGCCGCTAAAACGGCCGGGGGGTGCGCGTGATTGCCAAGCACGTCCCCAT
GCGCTCCATCAAGAAGAGCGACTTCGCGGAGCTGGTATTCGTGCAGGGCAAGATTCGGAATACCAAGTAC
GAGAAGGACGGCCAGACGGTCTACGGGACCGACTTCATTGCCGATAAGGTGGATTATCTGGACACCAAGG
CACCAGGCGGGTCAAATCAGGAATAAGGGCACATTGCCCCGGCGTGAGTCGGGGCAATCCCGCAAGGAGG
GTGAATGAATCGGACGTTTGACCGGAAGGCATACAGGCAAGAACTGATCGACGCGGGGTTTTCCGCCGAG
GATGCCGAAACCATCGCAAGCCGCACCGTCATGCGTGCGCCCCGCGAAACCTTCCAGTCCGTCGGCTCGA
TGGTCCAGCAAGCTACGGCCAAGATCGAGCGCGACAGCGTGCAACTGGCTCCCCCTGCCCTGCCCGCGCC
ATCGGCCGCCGTGGAGCGTTCGCGTCGTCTCGAACAGGAGGCGGCAGGTTTGGCGAAGTCGATGACCATC
GACACGCGAGGAACTATGACGACCAAGAAGCGAAAAACCGCCGGCGAGGACCTGGCAAAACAGGTCAGCG
AGGCCAAGCAGGCCGCGTTGCTGAAACACACGAAGCAGCAGATCAAGGAAATGCAGCTTTCCTTGTTCGA
TATTGCGCCGTGGCCGGACACGATGCGAGCGATGCCAAACGACACGGCCCGCTCTGCCCTGTTCACCACG
CGCAACAAGAAAATCCCGCGCGAGGCGCTGCAAAACAAGGTCATTTTCCACGTCAACAAGGACGTGAAGA
TCACCTACACCGGCGTCGAGCTGCGGGCCGACGATGACGAACTGGTGTGGCAGCAGGTGTTGGAGTACGC
GAAGCGCACCCCTATCGGCGAGCCGATCACCTTCACGTTCTACGAGCTTTGCCAGGACCTGGGCTGGTCG
ATCAATGGCCGGTATTACACGAAGGCCGAGGAATGCCTGTCGCGCCTACAGGCGACGGCGATGGGCTTCA
CGTCCGACCGCGTTGGGCACCTGGAATCGGTGTCGCTGCTGCACCGCTTCCGCGTCCTGGACCGTGGCAA
GAAAACGTCCCGTTGCCAGGTCCTGATCGACGAGGAAATCGTCGTGCTGTTTGCTGGCGACCACTACACG
AAATTCATATGGGAGAAGTACCGCAAGCTGTCGCCGACGGCCCGACGGATGTTCGACTATTTCAGCTCGC
ACCGGGAGCCGTACCCGCTCAAGCTGGAAACCTTCCGCCTCATGTGCGGATCGGATTCCACCCGCGTGAA
GAAGTGGCGCGAGCAGGTCGGCGAAGCCTGCGAAGAGTTGCGAGGCAGCGGCCTGGTGGAACACGCCTGG
GTCAATGATGACCTGGTGCATTGCAAACGCTAGGGCCTTGTGGGGTCAGTTCCGGCTGGGGGTTCAGCAG
CCAGCGCTTTACTGGCATTTCAGGAACAAGCGGGCACTGCTCGACGCACTTGCTTCGCTCAGTATCGCTC
GGGACGCACGGCGCGCTCTACGAACTGCCGATAAACAGAGGATTAAAATTGACAATTGTGATTAAGGCTC
AGATTCGACGGCTTGGAGCGGCCGACGTGCAGGATTTCCGCGAGATCCGATTGTCGGCCCTGAAGAAAGC
TCCAGAGATGTTCGGGTCCGTTTACGAGCACGAGGAGAAAAAGCCCATGGAGGCGTTCGCTGAACGGTTG
CGAGATGCCGTGGCATTCGGCGCCTACATCGACGGCGAGATCATTGGGCTGTCGGTCTTCAAACAGGAGG
ACGGCCCCAAGGACGCTCACAAGGCGCATCTGTCCGGCGTTTTCGTGGAGCCCGAACAGCGAGGCCGAGG
GGTCGCCGGTATGCTGCTGCGGGCGTTGCCGGCGGGTTTATTGCTCGTGATGATCGTCCGACAGATTCCA
ACGGGAATCTGGTGGATGCGCATCTTCATCCTCGGCGCACTTAATATTTCGCTATTCTGGAGCTTGTTGT
TTATTTCGGTCTACCGCCTGCCGGGCGGGGTCGCGGCGACGGTAGGCGCTGTGCAGCCGCTGATGGTCGT
GTTCATCTCTGCCGCTCTGCTAGGTAGCCCGATACGATTGATGGCGGTCCTGGGGGCTATTTGCGGAACT
GCGGGCGTGGCGCTGTTGGTGTTGACACCAAACGCAGCGCTAGATCCTGTCGGCGTCGCAGCGGGCCTGG
CGGGGGCGGTTTCCATGGCGTTCGGAACCGTGCTGACCCGCAAGTGGCAACCTCCCGTGCCTCTGCTCAC
CTTTACCGCCTGGCAACTGGCGGCCGGAGGACTTCTGCTCGTTCCAGTAGCTTTAGTGTTTGATCCGCCA
ATCCCGATGCCTACAGGAACCAATGTTCTCGGCCTGGCGTGGCTCGGCCTGATCGGAGCGGGTTTAACCT
ACTTCCTTTGGTTCCGGGGGATCTCGCGACTCGAACCTACAGTTGTTTCCTTACTGGGCTTTCTCAGCCG
GGATGGCGCTAAGAAGCTATTGCCGCCGATCTTCATATGCGGTGTGAAATACCGCACAGATGCGTAAGGA
GAAAATACCGCATCAGGCGCTCTTCCGCTTCCTCGCTCACTGACTCGCTGCGCTCGGTCGTTCGGCTGCG
GCGAGCGGTATCAGCTCACTCAAAGGCGGTAATACGGTTATCCACAGAATCAGGGGATAACGCAGGAAAG
AACATGTGAGCAAAAGGCCAGCAAAAGGCCAGGAACCGTAAAAAGGCCGCGTTGCTGGCGTTTTTCCATA
GGCTCCGCCCCCCTGACGAGCATCACAAAAATCGACGCTCAAGTCAGAGGTGGCGAAACCCGACAGGACT
ATAAAGATACCAGGCGTTTCCCCCTGGAAGCTCCCTCGTGCGCTCTCCTGTTCCGACCCTGCCGCTTACC
GGATACCTGTCCGCCTTTCTCCCTTCGGGAAGCGTGGCGCTTTCTCAATGCTCACGCTGTAGGTATCTCA
GTTCGGTGTAGGTCGTTCGCTCCAAGCTGGGCTGTGTGCACGAACCCCCCGTTCAGCCCGACCGCTGCGC
CTTATCCGGTAACTATCGTCTTGAGTCCAACCCGGTAAGACACGACTTATCGCCACTGGCAGCAGCCACT
GGTAACAGGATTAGCAGAGCGAGGTATGTAGGCGGTGCTACAGAGTTCTTGAAGTGGTGGCCTAACTACG
GCTACACTAGAAGGACAGTATTTGGTATCTGCGCTCTGCTGAAGCCAGTTACCTTCGGAAAAAGAGTTGG
TAGCTCTTGATCCGGCAAACAAACCACCGCTGGTAGCGGTGGTTTTTTTGTTTGCAAGCAGCAGATTACG
CGCAGAAAAAAAGGATATCAAGAAGATCCTTTGATCTTTTCTACGGGGTCTGACGCTCAGTGGAACGAAA
ACTCACGTTAAGGGATTTTGGTCATGAGATTATCAAAAAGGATCTTCACCTAGATCCTTTTAAATTAAAA
ATGAAGTTTTAAATCAATCTAAAGTATATATGAGTAAACTTGGTCTGACAGTTACCAATGCTTAATCAGT
GAGGCACCTATCTCAGCGATCTGTCTATTTCGTTCATCCATAGTTGCCTGACTCCCCGTCGTGTAGATAA
CTACGATACGGGAGGGCTTACCATCTGGCCCCAGTGCTGCAATGATACCGCGAGACCCACGCTCACCGGC
TCCAGATTTATCAGCAATAAACCAGCCAGCCGGAAGGGCCGAGCGCAGAAGTGGTCCTGCAACTTTATCC
GCCTCCATCCAGTCTATTAAACAAGTGGCAGCAACGGATTCGCAAACCTGTCACGCCTTTTGTGCCAAAA
GCCGCGCCAGGTTTGCGATCCGCTGTGCCAGGCGTTAGGCGTCATATGAAGATTTCGGTGATCCCTGAGC
AGGTGGCGGAAACATTGGATGCTGAGAACCATTTCATTGTTCGTGAAGTGTTCGATGTGCACCTATCCGA
CCAAGGCTTTGAACTATCTACCAGAAGTGTGAGCCCCTACCGGAAGGATTACATCTCGGATGATGACTCT
GATGAAGACTCTGCTTGCTATGGCGCATTCATCGACCAAGAGCTTGTCGGGAAGATTGAACTCAACTCAA
CATGGAACGATCTAGCCTCTATCGAACACATTGTTGTGTCGCACACGCACCGAGGCAAAGGAGTCGCGCA
CAGTCTCATCGAATTTGCGAAAAAGTGGGCACTAAGCAGACAGCTCCTTGGCATACGATTAGAGACACAA
ACGAACAATGTACCTGCCTGCAATTTGTACGCAAAATGTGGCTTTACTCTCGGCGGCATTGACCTGTTCA
CGTATAAAACTAGACCTCAAGTCTCGAACGAAACAGCGATGTACTGGTACTGGTTCTCGGGAGCACAGGA
TGACGCCTAACAATTCATTCAAGCCGACACCGCTTCGCGGCGCGGCTTAATTCAGGAGTTAAACATCATG
AGGGAAGCGGTGATCGCCGAAGTATCGACTCAACTATCAGAGGTAGTTGGCGTCATCGAGCGCCATCTCG
AACCGACGTTGCTGGCCGTACATTTGTACGGCTCCGCAGTGGATGGCGGCCTGAAGCCACACAGTGATAT
TGATTTGCTGGTTACGGTGACCGTAAGGCTTGATGAAACAACGCGGCGAGCTTTGATCAACGACCTTTTG
GAAACTTCGGCTTCCCCTGGAGAGAGCGAGATTCTCCGCGCTGTAGAAGTCACCATTGTTGTGCACGACG
ACATCATTCCGTGGCGTTATCCAGCTAAGCGCGAACTGCAATTTGGAGAATGGCAGCGCAATGACATTCT
TGCAGGTATCTTCGAGCCAGCCACGATCGACATTGATCTGGCTATCTTGCTGACAAAAGCAAGAGAACAT
AGCGTTGCCTTGGTAGGTCCAGCGGCGGAGGAACTCTTTGATCCGGTTCCTGAACAGGATCTATTTGAGG
CGCTAAATGAAACCTTAACGCTATGGAACTCGCCGCCCGACTGGGCTGGCGATGAGCGAAATGTAGTGCT
TACGTTGTCCCGCATTTGGTACAGCGCAGTAACCGGCAAAATCGCGCCGAAGGATGTCGCTGCCGACTGG
GCAATGGAGCGCCTGCCGGCCCAGTATCAGCCCGTCATACTTGAAGCTAGGCAGGCTTATCTTGGACAAG
AAGATCGCTTGGCCTCGCGCGCAGATCAGTTGGAAGAATTTGTTCACTACGTGAAAGGCGAGATCACCAA
GGTAGTCGGCAAATAATGTCTAACAATTCGTTCAAGCCGACGCCGCTTCGCGGCGCGGCTTAACTCAAGC
GTTAGAGAGCTGGGGAAGACTATGCGCGATCTGTTGAAGGTGGTTCTAAGCCTCGTACTTGCGATGGCAT
CGGGGCAGGCACTTGCTGACCTGCCAATTGTTTTAGTGGATGAAGCTCGTCTTCCCTATGACTACTCCCC
ATCCAACTACGACATTTCTCCAAGCAACTACGACAACTCCATAAGCAATTACGACAATAGTCCATCAAAT
TACGACAACTCTGAGAGCAACTACGATAATAGTTCATCCAATTACGACAATAGTCGCAACGGAAATCGTA
GGCTTATATATAGCGCAAATGGGTCTCGCACTTTCGCCGGCTACTACGTCATTGCCAACAATGGGACAAC
GAACTTCTTTTCCACATCTGGCAAAAGGATGTTCTACACCCCAAAAGGGGGGCGCGGCGTCTATGGCGGC
AAAGATGGGAGCTTCTGCGGGGCATTGGTCGTCATAAATGGCCAATTTTCGCTTGCCCTGACAGATAACG
GCCTGAAGATCATGTATCTAAGCAACTAGCCTGCTCTCTAATAAAATGTTAGGAGCTTGGCTGCCATTTT
TGGGGTGAGGCCGTTCGCGGCCGAGGGGCGCAGCCCCTGGGGGGATGGGAGGCCCGCGTTAGCGGGCCGG
GAGGGTTCGAGAAGGGGGGGCACCCCCCTTCGGCGTGCGCGGTCACGCGCCAGGGCGCAGCCCTGGTTAA
AAACAAGGTTTATAAATATTGGTTTAAAAGCAGGTTAAAAGACAGGTTAGCGGTGGCCGAAAAACGGGCG
GAAACCCTTGCAAATGCTGGATTTTCTGCCTGTGGACAGCCCCTCAAATGTCAATAGGTGCGCCCCTCAT
CTGTCAGCACTCTGCCCCTCAAGTGTCAAGGATCGCGCCCCTCATCTGTCAGTAGTCGCGCCCCTCAAGT
GTCAATACCGCAGGGCACTTATCCCCAGGCTTGTCCACATCATCTGTGGGAAACTCGCGTAAAATCAGGC
GTTTTCGCCGATTTGCGAGGCTGGCCAGCTCCACGTCGCCGGCCGAAATCGAGCCTGCCCCTCATCTGTC
AACGCCGCGCCGGGTGAGTCGGCCCCTCAAGTGTCAACGTCCGCCCCTCATCTGTCAGTGAGGGCCAAGT
TTTCCGCGAGGTATCCACAACGCCGGCGGCCGGCCGCGGTGTCTCGCACACGGCTTCGACGGCGTTTCTG
GCGCGTTTGCAGGGCCATAGACGGCCGCCAGCCCAGCGGCGAGGGCAACCAGCCCGGTGAGCGTCGGAAA
GGGTCGACATCTTGCTGCGTTCGGATATTTTCGTGGAGTTCCCGCCACAGACCCGGATTGAAGGCGAGAT
CCAGCAACTCGCGCCAGATCATCCTGTGACGGAACTTTGGCGCGTGATGACTGGCCAGGACGTCGGCCGA
AAGAGCGACAAGCAGATCACGATTTTCGACAGCGTCGGATTTGCGATCGAGGATTTTTCGGCGCTGCGCT
ACGTCCGCGACCGCGTTGAGGGATCAAGCCACAGCAGCCCACTCGACCTTCTAGCCGACCCAGACGAGCC
AAGGGATCTTTTTGGAATGCTGCTCCGTCGTCAGGCTTTCCGACGTTTGGGTGGTTGAACAGAAGTCATT
ATCGTACGGAATGCCAGCACTCCCGAGGGGAACCCTGTGGTTGGCATGCACATACAAATGGACGAACGGA
TAAACCTTTTCACGCCCTTTTAAATATCCGTTATTCTAATAAACGCTCTTTTCTCTTAGGTTTACCCGCC
AATATATCCTGTCAAACACTGATAGTTTAAACTGAAGGCGGGAAACGACAATCTGATCATGAGCGGAGAA
TTAAGGGAGTCACGTTATGACCCCCGCCGATGACGCGGGACAAGCCGTTTTACGTTTGGAACTGACAGAA
CCGCAACGATTGAAGGAGCCACTCAGCCCCAATACGCAAACCGCCTCTCCCCGCGCGTTGGCCGATTCAT
TAATGCAGCTGGCACGACAGGTTTCCCGACTGGAAAGCGGGCAGTGAGCGCAACGCAATTAATGTGAGTT
AGCTCACTCATTAGGCACCCCAGGCTTTACACTTTATGCTTCCGGCTCGTATGTTGTGTGGAATTGTGAG
CGGATAACAATTTCACACAGGAAACAGCTATGACCATGATTACGCCAAGCTATTTAGGTGACACTATAGA
ATACTCAAGCTATGCATCCAACGCGTTGGGAGCTCTCCCATATCGACCTGCAGGCGGCCGCTCGACGAAT
TAATTCCAATCCCACAAAAATCTGAGCTTAACAGCACAGTTGCTCCTCTCAGAGCAGAATCGGGTATTCA
ACACCCTCATATCAACTACTACGTTGTGTATAACGGTCCACATGCCGGTATATACGATGACTGGGGTTGT
ACAAAGGCGGCAACAAACGGCGTTCCCGGAGTTGCACACAAGAAATTTGCCACTATTACAGAGGCAAGAG
CAGCAGCTGACGCGTACACAACAAGTCAGCAAACAGACAGGTTGAACTTCATCCCCAAAGGAGAAGCTCA
ACTCAAGCCCAAGAGCTTTGCTAAGGCCCTAACAAGCCCACCAAAGCAAAAAGCCCACTGGCTCACGCTA
GGAACCAAAAGGCCCAGCAGTGATCCAGCCCCAAAAGAGATCTCCTTTGCCCCGGAGATTACAATGGACG
ATTTCCTCTATCTTTACGATCTAGGAAGGAAGTTCGAAGGTGAAGGTGACGACACTATGTTCACCACTGA
TAATGAGAAGGTTAGCCTCTTCAATTTCAGAAAGAATGCTGACCCACAGATGGTTAGAGAGGCCTACGCA
GCAGGTCTCATCAAGACGATCTACCCGAGTAACAATCTCCAGGAGATCAAATACCTTCCCAAGAAGGTTA
AAGATGCAGTCAAAAGATTCAGGACTAATTGCATCAAGAACACAGAGAAAGACATATTTCTCAAGATCAG
AAGTACTATTCCAGTATGGACGATTCAAGGCTTGCTTCATAAACCAAGGCAAGTAATAGAGATTGGAGTC
TCTAAAAAGGTAGTTCCTACTGAATCTAAGGCCATGCATGGAGTCTAAGATTCAAATCGAGGATCTAACA
GAACTCGCCGTGAAGACTGGCGAACAGTTCATACAGAGTCTTTTACGACTCAATGACAAGAAGAAAATCT
TCGTCAACATGGTGGAGCACGACACTCTGGTCTACTCCAAAAATGTCAAAGATACAGTCTCAGAAGACCA
AAGGGCTATTGAGACTTTTCAACAAAGGATAATTTCGGGAAACCTCCTCGGATTCCATTGCCCAGCTATC
TGTCACTTCATCGAAAGGACAGTAGAAAAGGAAGGTGGCTCCTACAAATGCCATCATTGCGATAAAGGAA
AGGCTATCATTCAAGATCTCTCTGCCGACAGTGGTCCCAAAGATGGACCCCCACCCACGAGGAGCATCGT
GGAAAAAGAAGACGTTCCAACCACGTCTTCAAAGCAAGTGGATTGATGTGACATCTCCACTGACGTAAGG
GATGACGCACAATCCCACTATCCTTCGCAAGACCCTTCCTCTATATAAGGAAGTTCATTTCATTTGGAGA
GGACACGCTCGAGGAATTCGGTACCCC
